Addgene plasmid #196041: pAAV Syn intron Psam4GlyR m3m4 HA
Purpose: AAV for Chemogenetic plasmids
Depositing lab: Scott Sternson. Depositing organization: University of California, San Diego (UCSD). Publication: Ultrapotent chemogenetics for research and potential clinical applications. Magnus CJ, Lee PH, Bonaventura J, Zemla R, Gomez JL, Ramirez MH, Hu X, Galvan A, Basu J, Michaelides M, Sternson SM. Science. 2019 Mar 14. pii: science.aav5282. doi: 10.1126/science.aav5282. PubMed 30872534.
Backbone
  Vector backbone: pAAV
  Total vector size (bp): 5414
  Vector type: Mammalian Expression, AAV
Growth in bacteria
  Bacterial resistance: Ampicillin, 100 μg/mL
  Growth temperature: 37°C
  Growth strain: NEB Stable
  Copy number: Unknown
Gene/Insert
  Gene/Insert name: Psam4GlyR m3m4 HA (alt name: AAV_SYN_PSAM4 GlyR M3M4 HA WPRE3 1700)
  Species: Synthetic
  Insert size (bp): 1320
  Promoter: Synapsin
  Tag / fusion protein: HA
  Cloning method: Unknown
  Sequencing primers: 5′ NA
Terms and licenses: Academic/Nonprofit Terms; Industry Terms: Not Available to Industry
How to cite: pAAV Syn intron Psam4GlyR m3m4 HA was a gift from Scott Sternson (Addgene plasmid # 196041 ; http://n2t.net/addgene:196041 ; RRID:Addgene_196041)
