[The description below was written by a language model from this plasmid's Addgene catalogue record and pLannotate feature annotations shown in this document.]
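Description:
pAAV Syn intron Psam4GlyR m3m4 HA is a 5.4 kb AAV transfer plasmid for neuron-targeted expression of a chemogenetic chloride channel in mammalian cells. It is maintained in E. coli through a high-copy ColE1/pUC-type origin and selected with ampicillin via the β-lactamase gene and its bla promoter. An f1 origin is also present. Short lacZα, lacI and SV40 large T antigen matches in the feature table are backbone remnants rather than functional genes. Two AAV2 inverted terminal repeats flank the expression cassette and provide the cis signals needed to replicate and package that interval into recombinant AAV particles when Rep, Cap and helper functions are supplied in trans. The recombination-reduced strain listed for growth fits the known instability of ITRs.

Between the ITRs, a human synapsin I promoter fragment confers neuron-specific transcription and is followed by a chimeric β-globin/immunoglobulin intron, which generally improves mRNA processing and expression. The 1,320 bp synthetic insert encodes PSAM4-GlyR, and the annotation tool recognises much of it as glycine receptor α1 sequence, corresponding to the chloride-conducting ion pore domain. The upstream ligand-binding module implied by the PSAM4 name is not separately annotated. The record lists an HA tag, and the name suggests it sits in the M3–M4 region of the receptor, although its exact position does not appear in the table. Two short WPRE fragments, consistent with the compact WPRE3 named in the alternate title, and an SV40 polyadenylation signal complete the transcript. The stated purpose is AAV delivery of a chemogenetic tool. Given the role of glycine receptor channels in dampening neuronal excitability, it would be used for ligand-controlled neuronal inhibition, with the HA epitope allowing detection of the expressed receptor.
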