Features (pLannotate 1.2.2; 15 found; start..end, strand, type, name):
    258..362     -  promoter       AmpR promoter: bla
    415..843     -  rep_origin     f1 ori (sequence partly withheld): f1 bacteriophage origin of replication; arrow indicates direction of (+) strand synthesis
    848..917     -  CDS            lacZα (fragment): LacZα fragment of β-galactosidase; lacZ fragment
    912..1044    -  repeat_region  AAV2 ITR (fragment): inverted terminal repeat of adeno-associated virus serotype 2 inverted
   1147..1544    +  promoter       hSyn promoter (fragment): human synapsin I promoter; confers neuron-specific expression (Kügler et al., 2003)
   1637..1769    +  intron         chimeric intron: chimera between introns from human β-globin and immunoglobulin heavy chain genes
   2021..3118    +  CDS            GLRA1 (fragment): GLRA1_BOVIN - Experimental evidence at protein level: Swiss-Prot protein existence level 1. Glycine receptors are ligand-gated chloride channels. Channel opening is triggered by extracellular glycine. Channel opening is also triggered by taurine and beta-alanine. Channel characteristics depend on the subunit composition; heteropentameric channels are activated by lower glycine levels and display faster desensitization (By similarity). Plays an important role in the down-regulation of neuronal excitability (PubMed:11178872). Contributes to the generation of inhibitory postsynaptic currents. Cha
   3140..3297    +  misc_feature   WPRE (fragment): woodchuck hepatitis virus posttranscriptional regulatory element
   3303..3385    +  misc_feature   WPRE (fragment): woodchuck hepatitis virus posttranscriptional regulatory element
   3395..3524    -  polyA_signal   SV40 poly(A) signal: SV40 polyadenylation signal
   3547..3615    -  CDS            large T antigen (fragment): large T antigen from SV40 (simian virus 40)
   3686..3819    +  repeat_region  AAV2 ITR: inverted terminal repeat of adeno-associated virus serotype 2 inverted
   3813..3869    -  CDS            lacI (fragment): lac repressor; lacI; The lac repressor binds to the lac operator to inhibit transcription in E. coli. This inhibition can be relieved by adding lactose or isopropyl-β-D-thiogalactopyranoside (IPTG).
   4052..4640    -  rep_origin     ori: high-copy-number ColE1/pMB1/pBR322/pUC origin of replication
   4811..257     -  CDS            AmpR (across the origin): β-lactamase; bla; confers resistance to ampicillin, carbenicillin, and related antibiotics
>Addgene plasmid #196041 | pAAV Syn intron Psam4GlyR m3m4 HA | addgene full sequence | sequence record 393427 | Addgene NGS Result
TGCCCGGCGTCAATACGGGATAATACCGCGCCACATAGCAGAACTTTAAAAGTGCTCATCATTGGAAAAC
GTTCTTCGGGGCGAAAACTCTCAAGGATCTTACCGCTGTTGAGATCCAGTTCGATGTAACCCACTCGTGC
ACCCAACTGATCTTCAGCATCTTTTACTTTCACCAGCGTTTCTGGGTGAGCAAAAACAGGAAGGCAAAAT
GCCGCAAAAAAGGGAATAAGGGCGACACGGAAATGTTGAATACTCATACTCTTCCTTTTTCAATATTATT
GAAGCATTTATCAGGGTTATTGTCTCATGAGCGGATACATATTTGAATGTATTTAGAAAAATAAACAAAT
AGGGGTTCCGCGCACATTTCCCCGAAAAGTGCCACCTAAATTGTAAGCGTTAATATTTTGTTAAAATTCG
CGTTAAATTTTTGTTAAATCAGCTCATTTTTTAACCAATAGGCCGAAATCGGCAAAATCCCTTATAAATC
AAAAGAATAGACCGAGATAGGGT
[37 nt withheld, positions 514-550]
AAAGAACGTGGACTCCAACGTCAAAGG
[49 nt withheld, positions 578-626]
T
[91 nt withheld, positions 628-718]
G
[124 nt withheld, positions 720-843]
CCCATTCGCCATTCAGGCTGCGCAACTGTTGGGAAGGGCGATCGGTGCGGGCCTCTTCGCTATTACGCCA
GCTGCGCGCTCGCTCGCTCACTGAGGCCGCCCGGGCAAAGCCCGGGCGTCGGGCGACCTTTGGTCGCCCG
GCCTCAGTGAGCGAGCGAGCGCGCAGAGAGGGAGTGGCCAACTCCATCACTAGGGGTTCCTTGTAGTTAA
TGATTAACCCGCCATGCTACTTATCTACGTAGCCATGCTCTAGGAAGATCCGAGCTCCAGTGTGCTGGAA
TTCGCCCTTTTCAGTATTTAAATTGACGACCGACCCCGACCCACTGGACAAGCACCCAACCCCCATTCCC
CAAATTGCGCATCCCCTATCAGAGAGGGGGAGGGGAAACAGGATGCGGCGAGGCGCGTGCGCACTGCCAG
CTTCAGCACCGCGGACAGTGCCTTCGCCCCCGCCTGGCGGCGCGCGCCACCGCCGCCTCAGCACTGAAGG
CGCGCTGACGTCACTCGCCGGTCCCCCGCAAACTCCCCTTCCCGGCCACCTTGGTCGCGTCCGCGCCGCC
GCCGGCCCAGCCGGACCGCACCACGCGAGGCGCGAGATAGGGGGGCACGGGCGCGACCATCTGCGCTGCG
GCGCCGGCGACTCAGCGCTGCCTCAGTCTGCGGTGGGCAGCGGAGGAGTCGTGTCGTGCCTGAGAGCGCA
GCTGTGCTCCTGGGCACCGCGCAGTCCGCCCCCGCGGCTCCTGGCCAGACCACCCCTAGGACCCCCTGCC
CCAAGTCGCAGCCGTTGGATCAGGTAAGTATCAAGGTTACAAGACAGGTTTAAGGAGACCAATAGAAACT
GGGCTTGTCGAGACAGAGAAGACTCTTGCGTTTCTGATAGGCACCTATTGGTCTTACTGACATCCACTTT
GCCTTTCTCTCCACAGGTGATGATATCACTAGTGCTAGCGCCACCATGCGCTGTTCTCCAGGCGGCGTGT
GGCTCGCCCTGGCTGCTTCCCTTCTGCACGTTAGCCTGCAGGGTGAGTTCCAGCGCAAACTGTATAAGGA
GCTTGTTAAGAATTATAACCCCCTGGAGCGGCCGGTCGCAAATGATTCCCAGCCACTGACAGTGTACTTC
AGCCTCTCCTTGCTGCAGATCATGGACGTGGATGAAAAGAACCAGGTGCTGACCACTAATATTTGGTTGC
AGATGTCCTGGACCGATCACTACTTGCAGTGGAATGTGAGCGAATACCCAGGTGTAAAGACTGTAAGATT
CCCTGACGGCCAAATCTGGAAACCAGATATCCTGCTGTACAACAGCGCAGACGAAAGGTTTGATGCAACA
TTTCACACCAACGTGGGAGTCAATTCTTCAGGCCACTGCCTGTACCTGCCCCCTGGAATCTTCAAGTCCT
CATGCTATATCGACGTCCGCTGGTTTCCCTTCGACGTCCAGCACTGCAAACTCAAATTCGGGAGCTGGAG
CTACGGCGGATGGAGCCTGGATCTGCAAATGCAGGAGGCTGACATCTCTGGTTACATCCCGAATGGGGAG
TGGGACCTTGTGGGAATCCCCGGTAAAAGAAGCGAGCGATTTTATGAATGCTGCAAAGAGCCCTTCCCAG
ATGTCACCTTCACAGTGACCATGCGGAGACGCATGGGTTATTATCTGATCCAAATGTATATCCCAAGCTT
GCTTATAGTGATTTTGTCATGGATCTCCTTCTGGATTAATATGGACGCCGCTCCAGCTAGGGTCGGACTG
GGCATCACCACAGTGCTGACAATGACTACTCAGAGCTCAGGCAGCCGAGCCAGCTTGCCCAAGGTTTCTT
ACGTGAAGGCCATCGATATCTGGATGGCTGTCTGCCTTCTGTTTGTCTTCAGCGCACTGCTGGAATACGC
CGCTGTCAATTTTGTGTCTCGACAGCATAAAGAGCTGTTGCGGTTCAGAAGAAAACGACGCCACCACAAA
GAGGATGAGGCAGGAGAAGGACGCTTCAACTTTAGCGCCTATGGTATGGGACCTGCTTGCCTCCAGGCTA
AAGACGGAATTTCCGTGAAGGGAGCCAACAATAGCAACTACCCTTATGATGTCCCAGACTATGCAACAAC
CAACCCACCCCCTGCTCCATCTAAGAGCCCGGAGGAAATGCGCAAACTCTTTATTCAGAGAGCGAAAAAG
ATCGACAAAATCTCCCGGATCGGATTCCCCATGGCTTTCCTGATTTTCAACATGTTTTATTGGATCATCT
ACAAGATTGTGCGAAGGGAGGACGTACACAACCAGTAAGCGGCCCGCGTCTCGAGTAATCAACCTCTGGA
TTACAAAATTTGTGAAAGATTGACTGGTATTCTTAACTATGTTGCTCCTTTTACGCTATGTGGATACGCT
GCTTTAATGCCTTTGTATCATGCTATTGCTTCCCGTATGGCTTTCATTTTCTCCTCCTTGTATAAATCCT
GGTTAGTTCTTGCCACGGCGGAACTCATCGCCGCCTGCCTTGCCCGCTGCTGGACAGGGGCTCGGCTGTT
GGGCACTGACAATTCCGTGGTGCGCTTCGAGCAGACATGATAAGATACATTGATGAGTTTGGACAAACCA
CAACTAGAATGCAGTGAAAAAAATGCTTTATTTGTGAATTTGTGATGCTATTGCTTTATTTGTAACCATT
ATAAGCTGCAATAAACAAGTTAACAACAACAATTGCATTCATTTTATGTTTCAGGTTCAGGGGGAGATGT
GGGAGGTTTTTTAAAGCAAGTAAAACCTCTACAAATGTGGTAAAATCGATAAGGATCTTCCTAGAGCATG
GCTACGTAGATAAGTAGCATGGCGGGTTAATCATTAACTACAAGGAACCCCTAGTGATGGAGTTGGCCAC
TCCCTCTCTGCGCGCTCGCTCGCTCACTGAGGCCGGGCGACCAAAGGTCGCCCGACGCCCGGGCTTTGCC
CGGGCGGCCTCAGTGAGCGAGCGAGCGCGCAGCTGCATTAATGAATCGGCCAACGCGCGGGGAGAGGCGG
TTTGCGTATTGGGCGCTCTTCCGCTTCCTCGCTCACTGACTCGCTGCGCTCGGTCGTTCGGCTGCGGCGA
GCGGTATCAGCTCACTCAAAGGCGGTAATACGGTTATCCACAGAATCAGGGGATAACGCAGGAAAGAACA
TGTGAGCAAAAGGCCAGCAAAAGGCCAGGAACCGTAAAAAGGCCGCGTTGCTGGCGTTTTTCCATAGGCT
CCGCCCCCCTGACGAGCATCACAAAAATCGACGCTCAAGTCAGAGGTGGCGAAACCCGACAGGACTATAA
AGATACCAGGCGTTTCCCCCTGGAAGCTCCCTCGTGCGCTCTCCTGTTCCGACCCTGCCGCTTACCGGAT
ACCTGTCCGCCTTTCTCCCTTCGGGAAGCGTGGCGCTTTCTCATAGCTCACGCTGTAGGTATCTCAGTTC
GGTGTAGGTCGTTCGCTCCAAGCTGGGCTGTGTGCACGAACCCCCCGTTCAGCCCGACCGCTGCGCCTTA
TCCGGTAACTATCGTCTTGAGTCCAACCCGGTAAGACACGACTTATCGCCACTGGCAGCAGCCACTGGTA
ACAGGATTAGCAGAGCGAGGTATGTAGGCGGTGCTACAGAGTTCTTGAAGTGGTGGCCTAACTACGGCTA
CACTAGAAGAACAGTATTTGGTATCTGCGCTCTGCTGAAGCCAGTTACCTTCGGAAAAAGAGTTGGTAGC
TCTTGATCCGGCAAACAAACCACCGCTGGTAGCGGTGGTTTTTTTGTTTGCAAGCAGCAGATTACGCGCA
GAAAAAAAGGATCTCAAGAAGATCCTTTGATCTTTTCTACGGGGTCTGACGCTCAGTGGAACGAAAACTC
ACGTTAAGGGATTTTGGTCATGAGATTATCAAAAAGGATCTTCACCTAGATCCTTTTAAATTAAAAATGA
AGTTTTAAATCAATCTAAAGTATATATGAGTAAACTTGGTCTGACAGTTACCAATGCTTAATCAGTGAGG
CACCTATCTCAGCGATCTGTCTATTTCGTTCATCCATAGTTGCCTGACTCCCCGTCGTGTAGATAACTAC
GATACGGGAGGGCTTACCATCTGGCCCCAGTGCTGCAATGATACCGCGAGACCCACGCTCACCGGCTCCA
GATTTATCAGCAATAAACCAGCCAGCCGGAAGGGCCGAGCGCAGAAGTGGTCCTGCAACTTTATCCGCCT
CCATCCAGTCTATTAATTGTTGCCGGGAAGCTAGAGTAAGTAGTTCGCCAGTTAATAGTTTGCGCAACGT
TGTTGCCATTGCTACAGGCATCGTGGTGTCACGCTCGTCGTTTGGTATGGCTTCATTCAGCTCCGGTTCC
CAACGATCAAGGCGAGTTACATGATCCCCCATGTTGTGCAAAAAAGCGGTTAGCTCCTTCGGTCCTCCGA
TCGTTGTCAGAAGTAAGTTGGCCGCAGTGTTATCACTCATGGTTATGGCAGCACTGCATAATTCTCTTAC
TGTCATGCCATCCGTAAGATGCTTTTCTGTGACTGGTGAGTACTCAACCAAGTCATTCTGAGAATAGTGT
ATGCGGCGACCGAGTTGCTCT
